>Addgene plasmid #110959 | PF3D7_0910300-COMP-blac-flag-his | depositor full sequence | sequence record 208684 | PF3D7_0910300-COMP-blac-flag-his sequence 8680 bps
CTCGAGAAAGGCGTCTAACCAGTCACAGTCGCAAGGTAGGCTGAGCACCGTGGCGGGCGGCAGCGGGTGG
CGGTCGGGGTTGTTTCTGGCGGAGGTGCTGCTGATGATGTAATTAAAGTAGGCGGTCTTGAGACGGCGGA
TGGTCGAGGTGAGGTGTGGCAGGCTTGAGATCCAGCTGTTGGGGTGAGTACTCCCTCTCAAAAGCGGGCA
TTACTTCTGCGCTAAGATTGTCAGTTTCCAAAAACGAGGAGGATTTGATATTCACCTGGCCCGATCTGGC
CATACACTTGAGTGACAATGACATCCACTTTGCCTTTCTCTCCACAGGTGTCCACTCCCAGGTCCAAGTT
TGCCACCATGGAGTTTCAGACCCAGGTACTCATGTCCCTGCTGCTCTGCATGTCTGGTGCGGCCGCCGAG
GAATTCGAGAAGATCAAGTACCCTCAGGACGTGACCAAGATTAAGTACTACGACAACAGCCACAAGATCG
ACAGCAAGTACCTGTACAAGCACGTGGCCAAGGGCATGCTGCAGGACCTGATCGTGACCGTGCAGATCGA
CAAGGACAGAGAGGTGGACAAGATCCTGTTCCTGCCCAAGAAAAAGACCTACATGAAGATCATCGGCGAT
TGGAGCGACTACCCCAAAGAGAAGAACAACGAGATCTGCCTGGCCTTCGTGCTGCAGAAGTACTTTAAGA
AAGAGAAAGAAAAAAAGTGCACCAAGGATTTCTTCACCAGCGGCAACATCTACAACGTGTGCTACAACGA
CAACAACTACGCCATCAAGAACCTGTACCTCTACATCGAGATCAGCCAGAAGTACCTCGAGAAGCTGTTC
AGCAGCTACAGCATCCCCGTGATCGTGAACACCGAGAACAACATCATCTACTTCGCCAACGACAAGATGA
AGTCCAAAGAGGAAAAGCCCATCCTGGACCTGCACATCTGCTACAAGAGCAACTACGAGACACCCACCTA
CCTGGGCAAGCTGATCTTCAACTCCTACCCCATCAACATCAACCGGAACAAGGACCAGTTCGACATTATC
TACACCAAGAGCTTTCTGACCAACAACTGGGACTACAACCTGGCCATCAAGGGCAACTACATCACCAGCT
ACAACCGGGTGGTGTTCGTGCGGATCCCCAGAGACAGCCCTCCCAACAAAATGAAGTGCCCACCCTTCTG
GGATTACAGCGTGCTGGGCAGCGGCCCTCTGCACAAGATCAAGAAGAAAAACAAGAACAATATCATTCAG
AACATGGTGCAGTACAGCTTCAGCAACAAGAATATCCAGAACTACTACATCCCATTCCTCAAGAAGGACG
AGCTGCAGACCAACGAGGCCTACATCATCTGCCTGTACAGCGACGAGAACGACTTCGAGGGCATGCAGAT
CATCAACGCCCACTTCTACATCAACACCGCCGACAGCGGCGCGCCGTCGACCTCCATCACGGCCTATAAG
AGTGAGGGGGAGTCAGCGGAGTTCTCCTTCCCACTCAACCTTGGAGAGGAAAGCCTGCAGGGAGAGTTGA
GATGGAAGGCAGAGAAGGCTCCTTCTTCCCAGTCCTGGATCACCTTCTCCCTAAAGAACCAAAAGGTGTC
TGTGCAGAAGTCTACTAGCAACCCCAAGTTCCAGCTGTCCGAAACGCTCCCACTCACCCTTCAGATACCC
CAGGTCTCCCTTCAGTTTGCTGGTTCTGGCAACCTGACCCTGACTCTGGACAGAGGGATACTGTATCAGG
AAGTGAACCTGGTGGTGATGAAAGTGACTCAGCCCGACAGCAACACTTTGACCTGTGAGGTGATGGGACC
CACCTCACCCAAGATGAGACTGATCTTGAAGCAGGAGAATCAGGAGGCCAGGGTCTCCAGGCAGGAGAAA
GTGATTCAAGTGCAGGCCCCTGAAGCAGGGGTGTGGCAATGTCTACTGAGTGAAGGTGAAGAGGTCAAGA
TGGACTCCAAGATCCAGGTTTTATCCAAAGGGTTGAATTCCGGCGGCGGCTCCGGAGGCGGTACCGGTGG
CGGCGACCTAGCCCCACAGATGCTTCGAGAACTCCAGGAGACTAATGCGGCGCTGCAAGACGTGAGAGAG
CTCTTGCGACAGCAGGTCAAGGAGATCACCTTCCTGAAGAATACGGTGATGGAATGTGACGCCTGCGGTC
TAGACAGAAACCTGCCTCCACTAGCACCTCTGGGCCCACACCCAGAAACGCTGGTGAAAGTAAAAGATGC
TGAAGATCAGTTGGGTGCACGAGTGGGTTACATCGAACTGGATCTCAACAGCGGTAAGATCCTTGAGAGT
TTTCGCCCCGAAGAACGTTTTCCAATGATGAGCACTTTTAAAGTTCTGCTATGTGGCGCGGTATTATCCC
GTATTGACGCCGGGCAAGAGCAACTCGGTCGCCGCATACACTATTCTCAGAATGACTTGGTTGAGTACTC
ACCAGTCACAGAAAAGCATCTTACGGATGGCATGACAGTAAGAGAATTATGCAGTGCTGCCATAACCATG
AGTGATAACACTGCGGCCAACTTACTTCTGACAACGATCGGAGGACCGAAGGAGCTAACCGCTTTTTTGC
ACAACATGGGGGATCATGTAACTCGCCTTGATCGTTGGGAACCGGAGCTGAATGAAGCCATACCAAACGA
CGAGCGTGACACCACGATGCCTGTAGCAATGGCAACAACGTTGCGCAAACTATTAACTGGCGAACTACTT
ACTCTAGCTTCCCGGCAACAATTAATAGACTGGATGGAGGCGGATAAAGTTGCAGGACCACTTCTGCGCT
CGGCCCTTCCGGCTGGCTGGTTTATTGCTGATAAATCTGGAGCCGGTGAGCGTGGGTCTCGCGGTATCAT
TGCAGCACTGGGGCCAGATGGTAAGCCCTCCCGTATCGTAGTTATCTACACGACGGGGAGTCAGGCAACT
ATGGATGAACGAAATAGACAGATCGCTGAGATAGGTGCCTCACTGATTAAGCATTGGGGCCCTGACTACA
AAGACCATGACGGTGATTATAAAGATCATGACATCGATTACAAGGATGACGATGACAAGGGCCCTCACCA
CCACCATCACCACTAATTAATTAAGGATCCCCCGACCTCGACCTCTGGCTAATAAAGGAAATTTATTTTC
ATTGCAATAGTGTGTTGGAATTTTTTGTGTCTCTCACTCGGAAGGACATATGGGAGGGCAAATCATTTGG
TCGAGATCCCTCGGAGATCTCTAGCTAGAGGATCGATCCCCGCCCCGGACGAACTAAACCTGACTACGAC
ATCTCTGCCCCTTCTTCGCGGGGCAGTGCATGTAATCCCTTCAGTTGGTTGGTACAACTTGCCAACTGGG
CCCTGTTCCACATGTGACACGGGGGGGGACCAAACACAAAGGGGTTCTCTGACTGTAGTTGACATCCTTA
TAAATGGATGTGCACATTTGCCAACACTGAGTGGCTTTCATCCTGGAGCAGACTTTGCAGTCTGTGGACT
GCAACACAACATTGCCTTTATGTGTAACTCTTGGCTGAAGCTCTTACACCAATGCTGGGGGACATGTACC
TCCCAGGGGCCCAGGAAGACTACGGGAGGCTACACCAACGTCAATCAGAGGGGCCTGTGTAGCTACCGAT
AAGCGGACCCTCAAGAGGGCATTAGCAATAGTGTTTATAAGGCCCCCTTGTTAACCCTAAACGGGTAGCA
TATGCTTCCCGGGTAGTAGTATATACTATCCAGACTAACCCTAATTCAATAGCATATGTTACCCAACGGG
AAGCATATGCTATCGAATTAGGGTTAGTAAAAGGGTCCTAAGGAACAGCGATATCTCCCACCCCATGAGC
TGTCACGGTTTTATTTACATGGGGTCAGGATTCCACGAGGGTAGTGAACCATTTTAGTCACAAGGGCAGT
GGCTGAAGATCAAGGAGCGGGCAGTGAACTCTCCTGAATCTTCGCCTGCTTCTTCATTCTCCTTCGTTTA
GCTAATAGAATAACTGCTGAGTTGTGAACAGTAAGGTGTATGTGAGGTGCTCGAAAACAAGGTTTCAGGT
GACGCCCCCAGAATAAAATTTGGACGGGGGGTTCAGTGGTGGCATTGTGCTATGACACCAATATAACCCT
CACAAACCCCTTGGGCAATAAATACTAGTGTAGGAATGAAACATTCTGAATATCTTTAACAATAGAAATC
CATGGGGTGGGGACAAGCCGTAAAGACTGGATGTCCATCTCACACGAATTTATGGCTATGGGCAACACAT
AATCCTAGTGCAATATGATACTGGGGTTATTAAGATGTGTCCCAGGCAGGGACCAAGACAGGTGAACCAT
GTTGTTACACTCTATTTGTAACAAGGGGAAAGAGAGTGGACGCCGACAGCAGCGGACTCCACTGGTTGTC
TCTAACACCCCCGAAAATTAAACGGGGCTCCACGCCAATGGGGCCCATAAACAAAGACAAGTGGCCACTC
TTTTTTTTGAAATTGTGGAGTGGGGGCACGCGTCAGCCCCCACACGCCGCCCTGCGGTTTTGGACTGTAA
AATAAGGGTGTAATAACTTGGCTGATTGTAACCCCGCTAACCACTGCGGTCAAACCACTTGCCCACAAAA
CCACTAATGGCACCCCGGGGAATACCTGCATAAGTAGGTGGGCGGGCCAAGATAGGGGCGCGATTGCTGC
GATCTGGAGGACAAATTACACACACTTGCGCCTGAGCGCCAAGCACAGGGTTGTTGGTCCTCATATTCAC
GAGGTCGCTGAGAGCACGGTGGGCTAATGTTGCCATGGGTAGCATATACTACCCAAATATCTGGATAGCA
TATGCTATCCTAATCTATATCTGGGTAGCATAGGCTATCCTAATCTATATCTGGGTAGCATATGCTATCC
TAATCTATATCTGGGTAGTATATGCTATCCTAATTTATATCTGGGTAGCATAGGCTATCCTAATCTATAT
CTGGGTAGCATATGCTATCCTAATCTATATCTGGGTAGTATATGCTATCCTAATCTGTATCCGGGTAGCA
TATGCTATCCTAATAGAGATTAGGGTAGTATATGCTATCCTAATTTATATCTGGGTAGCATATACTACCC
AAATATCTGGATAGCATATGCTATCCTAATCTATATCTGGGTAGCATATGCTATCCTAATCTATATCTGG
GTAGCATAGGCTATCCTAATCTATATCTGGGTAGCATATGCTATCCTAATCTATATCTGGGTAGTATATG
CTATCCTAATTTATATCTGGGTAGCATAGGCTATCCTAATCTATATCTGGGTAGCATATGCTATCCTAAT
CTATATCTGGGTAGTATATGCTATCCTAATCTGTATCCGGGTAGCATATGCTATCCTCATGATAAGCTGT
CAAACATGAGAATTTTCTTGAAGACGAAAGGGCCTCGTGATACGCCTATTTTTATAGGTTAATGTCATGA
TAATAATGGTTTCTTAGACGTCAGGTGGCACTTTTCGGGGAAATGTGCGCGGAACCCCTATTTGTTTATT
TTTCTAAATACATTCAAATATGTATCCGCTCATGAGACAATAACCCTGATAAATGCTTCAATAATATTGA
AAAAGGAAGAGTATGAGTATTCAACATTTCCGTGTCGCCCTTATTCCCTTTTTTGCGGCATTTTGCCTTC
CTGTTTTTGCTCACCCAGAAACGCTGGTGAAAGTAAAAGATGCTGAAGATCAGTTGGGTGCACGAGTGGG
TTACATCGAACTGGATCTCAACAGCGGTAAGATCCTTGAGAGTTTTCGCCCCGAAGAACGTTTTCCAATG
ATGAGCACTTTTAAAGTTCTGCTATGTGGCGCGGTATTATCCCGTGTTGACGCCGGGCAAGAGCAACTCG
GTCGCCGCATACACTATTCTCAGAATGACTTGGTTGAGTACTCACCAGTCACAGAAAAGCATCTTACGGA
TGGCATGACAGTAAGAGAATTATGCAGTGCTGCCATAACCATGAGTGATAACACTGCGGCCAACTTACTT
CTGACAACGATCGGAGGACCGAAGGAGCTAACCGCTTTTTTGCACAACATGGGGGATCATGTAACTCGCC
TTGATCGTTGGGAACCGGAGCTGAATGAAGCCATACCAAACGACGAGCGTGACACCACGATGCCTGCAGC
AATGGCAACAACGTTGCGCAAACTATTAACTGGCGAACTACTTACTCTAGCTTCCCGGCAACAATTAATA
GACTGGATGGAGGCGGATAAAGTTGCAGGACCACTTCTGCGCTCGGCCCTTCCGGCTGGCTGGTTTATTG
CTGATAAATCTGGAGCCGGTGAGCGTGGGTCTCGCGGTATCATTGCAGCACTGGGGCCAGATGGTAAGCC
CTCCCGTATCGTAGTTATCTACACGACGGGGAGTCAGGCAACTATGGATGAACGAAATAGACAGATCGCT
GAGATAGGTGCCTCACTGATTAAGCATTGGTAACTGTCAGACCAAGTTTACTCATATATACTTTAGATTG
ATTTAAAACTTCATTTTTAATTTAAAAGGATCTAGGTGAAGATCCTTTTTGATAATCTCATGACCAAAAT
CCCTTAACGTGAGTTTTCGTTCCACTGAGCGTCAGACCCCGTAGAAAAGATCAAAGGATCTTCTTGAGAT
CCTTTTTTTCTGCGCGTAATCTGCTGCTTGCAAACAAAAAAACCACCGCTACCAGCGGTGGTTTGTTTGC
CGGATCAAGAGCTACCAACTCTTTTTCCGAAGGTAACTGGCTTCAGCAGAGCGCAGATACCAAATACTGT
TCTTCTAGTGTAGCCGTAGTTAGGCCACCACTTCAAGAACTCTGTAGCACCGCCTACATACCTCGCTCTG
CTAATCCTGTTACCAGTGGCTGCTGCCAGTGGCGATAAGTCGTGTCTTACCGGGTTGGACTCAAGACGAT
AGTTACCGGATAAGGCGCAGCGGTCGGGCTGAACGGGGGGTTCGTGCACACAGCCCAGCTTGGAGCGAAC
GACCTACACCGAACTGAGATACCTACAGCGTGAGCTATGAGAAAGCGCCACGCTTCCCGAAGGGAGAAAG
GCGGACAGGTATCCGGTAAGCGGCAGGGTCGGAACAGGAGAGCGCACGAGGGAGCTTCCAGGGGGAAACG
CCTGGTATCTTTATAGTCCTGTCGGGTTTCGCCACCTCTGACTTGAGCGTCGATTTTTGTGATGCTCGTC
AGGGGGGCGGAGCCTATGGAAAAACGCCAGCAACGCGGCCTTTTTACGGTTCCTGGCCTTTTGCTGGCCT
TTTGCTCACATGTTCTTTCCTGCGTTATCCCCTGATTCTGTGGATAACCGTATTACCGCCTTTGAGTGAG
CTGATACCGCTCGCCGCAGCCGAACGACCGAGCGCAGCGAGTCAGTGAGCGAGGAAGCGGAAGAGCGCCC
AATACGCAAACCGCCTCTCCCCGCGCGTTGGCCGATTCATTAATGCAGCTGGCACGACAGGTTTCCCGAC
TGGAAAGCGGGCAGTGAGCGCAACGCAATTAATGTGAGTTAGCTCACTCATTAGGCACCCCAGGCTTTAC
ACTTTATGCTTCCGGCTCGTATGTTGTGTGGAATTGTGAGCGGATAACAATTTCACACAGGAAACAGCTA
TGACCATGATTACGCCAAGCTCTAGCTAGAGGTCGACCAATTCTCATGTTTGACAGCTTATCATCGCAGA
TCCGGGCAACGTTGTTGCCATTGCTGCAGGCGCAGAACTGGTAGGTATGGAAGATCTATACATTGAATCA
ATATTGGCAATTAGCCATATTAGTCATTGGTTATATAGCATAAATCAATATTGGCTATTGGCCATTGCAT
ACGTTGTATCTATATCATAATATGTACATTTATATTGGCTCATGTCCAATATGACCGCCATGTTGACATT
GATTATTGACTAGTTATTAATAGTAATCAATTACGGGGTCATTAGTTCATAGCCCATATATGGAGTTCCG
CGTTACATAACTTACGGTAAATGGCCCGCCTGGCTGACCGCCCAACGACCCCCGCCCATTGACGTCAATA
ATGACGTATGTTCCCATAGTAACGCCAATAGGGACTTTCCATTGACGTCAATGGGTGGAGTATTTACGGT
AAACTGCCCACTTGGCAGTACATCAAGTGTATCATATGCCAAGTCCGCCCCCTATTGACGTCAATGACGG
TAAATGGCCCGCCTGGCATTATGCCCAGTACATGACCTTACGGGACTTTCCTACTTGGCAGTACATCTAC
GTATTAGTCATCGCTATTACCATGGTGATGCGGTTTTGGCAGTACACCAATGGGCGTGGATAGCGGTTTG
ACTCACGGGGATTTCCAAGTCTCCACCCCATTGACGTCAATGGGAGTTTGTTTTGGCACCAAAATCAACG
GGACTTTCCAAAATGTCGTAATAACCCCGCCCCGTTGACGCAAATGGGCGGTAGGCGTGTACGGTGGGAG
GTCTATATAAGCAGAGCTCGTTTAGTGAACCGTCAGATCCTCACTCTCTTCCGCATCGCTGTCTGCGAGG
GCCAGCTGTTGGGCTCGCGGTTGAGGACAAACTCTTCGCGGTCTTTCCAGTACTCTTGGATCGGAAACCC
GTCGGCCTCCGAACGGTACTCCGCCACCGAGGGACCTGAGCGAGTCCGCATCGACCGGATCGGAAAACCT
Features (pLannotate 1.2.2; 21 found; start..end, strand, type, name):
    184..273     +  intron         chimeric intron (fragment): chimera between introns from adenovirus and immunoglobulin heavy chain genes
    292..338     +  CDS            IgH signal sequence (fragment): signal sequence from the mouse immunoglobulin heavy chain variable region
   1438..1998    +  CDS            Cd4 (fragment): CD4_RAT - Experimental evidence at protein level: Swiss-Prot protein existence level 1. Integral membrane glycoprotein that plays an essential role in the immune response and serves multiple functions in responses against both external and internal offenses. In T-cells, functions primarily as a coreceptor for MHC class II molecule:peptide complex. The antigens presented by class II peptides are derived from extracellular proteins while class I peptides are derived from cytosolic proteins. Interacts simultaneously with the T-cell receptor (TCR) and the MHC class II presented by antigen presenti
   2035..2202    +  CDS            COMP (fragment): COMP_HUMAN - Experimental evidence at protein level: Swiss-Prot protein existence level 1. May play a role in the structural integrity of cartilage via its interaction with other extracellular matrix proteins such as the collagens and fibronectin. Can mediate the interaction of chondrocytes with the cartilage extracellular matrix through interaction with cell surface integrin receptors. Could play a role in the pathogenesis of osteoarthritis. Potent suppressor of apoptosis in both primary chondrocytes and transformed cells. Suppresses apoptosis by blocking the activation of caspase-3 and by in
   2210..2997    +  CDS            bla(M) (fragment): β-lactamase lacking the signal sequence; bla(M); allows cytosolic expression of β-lactamase
   3004..3069    +  CDS            3xFLAG: three tandem FLAG® epitope tags, followed by an enterokinase cleavage site
   3131..3186    +  polyA_signal   β-globin poly(A) signal: rabbit β-globin polyadenylation signal (Gil and Proudfoot, 1987)
   3700..5381    -  rep_origin     oriP (fragment): Epstein-Barr virus oriP replication origin (Yates et al., 2000)
   5508..5612    +  promoter       AmpR promoter: bla
   5613..6473    +  CDS            AmpR: β-lactamase; bla; confers resistance to ampicillin, carbenicillin, and related antibiotics
   6644..7232    +  rep_origin     ori: high-copy-number ColE1/pMB1/pBR322/pUC origin of replication
   7415..7507    +  CDS            lacI (fragment): lac repressor; lacI; The lac repressor binds to the lac operator to inhibit transcription in E. coli. This inhibition can be relieved by adding lactose or isopropyl-β-D-thiogalactopyranoside (IPTG).
   7520..7541    +  protein_bind   CAP binding site: CAP binding activates transcription in the presence of cAMP. E. coli catabolite activator protein
   7556..7586    +  promoter       lac promoter: promoter for the E. coli lac operon
   7594..7610    +  protein_bind   lac operator: The lac repressor binds to the lac operator to inhibit transcription in E. coli. This inhibition can be relieved by adding lactose or isopropyl-β-D-thiogalactopyranoside (IPTG). lac repressor encoded by lacI
   7680..7696    +  promoter       tet promoter (fragment): E. coli promoter for tetracycline efflux protein gene
   7706..7731    -  CDS            bla(M) (fragment): β-lactamase lacking the signal sequence; bla(M); allows cytosolic expression of β-lactamase
   7905..8284    +  enhancer       CMV enhancer: human cytomegalovirus immediate early enhancer
   8286..8485    +  promoter       CMV promoter: human cytomegalovirus (CMV) immediate early promoter
   8553..8591    +  misc_feature   Ad SA (fragment): adenovirus major late transcript splice acceptor (Friedrich and Soriano, 1991)
   8624..153     -  CDS            PTP (fragment) (across the origin): TERM_ADE02 - Experimental evidence at protein level: Swiss-Prot protein existence level 1. Protein covalently bound to the viral DNA that acts as a primer for viral genomic replication by DNA strand displacement. Assembles on the viral origin of replication in an initiation complex with viral polymerase, DBP, host NFIA and host POU2F1/OCT1. During initiation, the polymerase covalently couples the first dCTP with Ser- 580 of pTP. The terminal protein stimulates the template activity over 20 fold compared to protein-free templates. Neo-synthesized viral genomes are linked to two preterminal prot
