>Addgene plasmid #110959 | PF3D7_0910300-COMP-blac-flag-his | addgene full sequence | sequence record 224711 | Addgene NGS Result
CTCGAGAAAGGCGTCTAACCAGTCACAGTCGCAAGGTAGGCTGAGCACCGTGGCGGGCGGCAGCGGGTGG
CGGTCGGGGTTGTTTCTGGCGGAGGTGCTGCTGATGATGTAATTAAAGTAGGCGGTCTTGAGACGGCGGA
TGGTCGAGGTGAGGTGTGGCAGGCTTGAGATCCAGCTGTTGGGGTGAGTACTCCCTCTCAAAAGCGGGCA
TTACTTCTGCGCTAAGATTGTCAGTTTCCAAAAACGAGGAGGATTTGATATTCACCTGGCCCGATCTGGC
CATACACTTGAGTGACAATGACATCCACTTTGCCTTTCTCTCCACAGGTGTCCACTCCCAGGTCCAAGTT
TGCCACCATGGAGTTTCAGACCCAGGTACTCATGTCCCTGCTGCTCTGCATGTCTGGTGCGGCCGCCGAG
GAATTCGAGAAGATCAAGTACCCTCAGGACGTGACCAAGATTAAGTACTACGACAACAGCCACAAGATCG
ACAGCAAGTACCTGTACAAGCACGTGGCCAAGGGCATGCTGCAGGACCTGATCGTGACCGTGCAGATCGA
CAAGGACAGAGAGGTGGACAAGATCCTGTTCCTGCCCAAGAAAAAGACCTACATGAAGATCATCGGCGAT
TGGAGCGACTACCCCAAAGAGAAGAACAACGAGATCTGCCTGGCCTTCGTGCTGCAGAAGTACTTTAAGA
AAGAGAAAGAAAAAAAGTGCACCAAGGATTTCTTCACCAGCGGCAACATCTACAACGTGTGCTACAACGA
CAACAACTACGCCATCAAGAACCTGTACCTCTACATCGAGATCAGCCAGAAGTACCTCGAGAAGCTGTTC
AGCAGCTACAGCATCCCCGTGATCGTGAACACCGAGAACAACATCATCTACTTCGCCAACGACAAGATGA
AGTCCAAAGAGGAAAAGCCCATCCTGGACCTGCACATCTGCTACAAGAGCAACTACGAGACACCCACCTA
CCTGGGCAAGCTGATCTTCAACTCCTACCCCATCAACATCAACCGGAACAAGGACCAGTTCGACATTATC
TACACCAAGAGCTTTCTGACCAACAACTGGGACTACAACCTGGCCATCAAGGGCAACTACATCACCAGCT
ACAACCGGGTGGTGTTCGTGCGGATCCCCAGAGACAGCCCTCCCAACAAAATGAAGTGCCCACCCTTCTG
GGATTACAGCGTGCTGGGCAGCGGCCCTCTGCACAAGATCAAGAAGAAAAACAAGAACAATATCATTCAG
AACATGGTGCAGTACAGCTTCAGCAACAAGAATATCCAGAACTACTACATCCCATTCCTCAAGAAGGACG
AGCTGCAGACCAACGAGGCCTACATCATCTGCCTGTACAGCGACGAGAACGACTTCGAGGGCATGCAGAT
CATCAACGCCCACTTCTACATCAACACCGCCGACAGCGGCGCGCCGTCGACCTCCATCACGGCCTATAAG
AGTGAGGGGGAGTCAGCGGAGTTCTCCTTCCCACTCAACCTTGGAGAGGAAAGCCTGCAGGGAGAGTTGA
GATGGAAGGCAGAGAAGGCTCCTTCTTCCCAGTCCTGGATCACCTTCTCCCTAAAGAACCAAAAGGTGTC
TGTGCAGAAGTCTACTAGCAACCCCAAGTTCCAGCTGTCCGAAACGCTCCCACTCACCCTTCAGATACCC
CAGGTCTCCCTTCAGTTTGCTGGTTCTGGCAACCTGACCCTGACTCTGGACAGAGGGATACTGTATCAGG
AAGTGAACCTGGTGGTGATGAAAGTGACTCAGCCCGACAGCAACACTTTGACCTGTGAGGTGATGGGACC
CACCTCACCCAAGATGAGACTGATCTTGAAGCAGGAGAATCAGGAGGCCAGGGTCTCCAGGCAGGAGAAA
GTGATTCAAGTGCAGGCCCCTGAAGCAGGGGTGTGGCAATGTCTACTGAGTGAAGGTGAAGAGGTCAAGA
TGGACTCCAAGATCCAGGTTTTATCCAAAGGGTTGAATTCCGGCGGCGGCTCCGGAGGCGGTACCGGTGG
CGGCGACCTAGCCCCACAGATGCTTCGAGAACTCCAGGAGACTAATGCGGCGCTGCAAGACGTGAGAGAG
CTCTTGCGACAGCAGGTCAAGGAGATCACCTTCCTGAAGAATACGGTGATGGAATGTGACGCCTGCGGTC
TAGACAGAAACCTGCCTCCACTAGCACCTCTGGGCCCACACCCAGAAACGCTGGTGAAAGTAAAAGATGC
TGAAGATCAGTTGGGTGCACGAGTGGGTTACATCGAACTGGATCTCAACAGCGGTAAGATCCTTGAGAGT
TTTCGCCCCGAAGAACGTTTTCCAATGATGAGCACTTTTAAAGTTCTGCTATGTGGCGCGGTATTATCCC
GTATTGACGCCGGGCAAGAGCAACTCGGTCGCCGCATACACTATTCTCAGAATGACTTGGTTGAGTACTC
ACCAGTCACAGAAAAGCATCTTACGGATGGCATGACAGTAAGAGAATTATGCAGTGCTGCCATAACCATG
AGTGATAACACTGCGGCCAACTTACTTCTGACAACGATCGGAGGACCGAAGGAGCTAACCGCTTTTTTGC
ACAACATGGGGGATCATGTAACTCGCCTTGATCGTTGGGAACCGGAGCTGAATGAAGCCATACCAAACGA
CGAGCGTGACACCACGATGCCTGTAGCAATGGCAACAACGTTGCGCAAACTATTAACTGGCGAACTACTT
ACTCTAGCTTCCCGGCAACAATTAATAGACTGGATGGAGGCGGATAAAGTTGCAGGACCACTTCTGCGCT
CGGCCCTTCCGGCTGGCTGGTTTATTGCTGATAAATCTGGAGCCGGTGAGCGTGGGTCTCGCGGTATCAT
TGCAGCACTGGGGCCAGATGGTAAGCCCTCCCGTATCGTAGTTATCTACACGACGGGGAGTCAGGCAACT
ATGGATGAACGAAATAGACAGATCGCTGAGATAGGTGCCTCACTGATTAAGCATTGGGGCCCTGACTACA
AAGACCATGACGGTGATTATAAAGATCATGACATCGATTACAAGGATGACGATGACAAGGGCCCTCACCA
CCACCATCACCACTAATAATAAGGATCCCCCGACCTCGACCTCTGGCTAATAAAGGAAATTTATTTTCAT
TGCAATAGTGTGTTGGAATTTTTTGTGTCTCTCACTCGGAAGGACATATGGGAGGGCAAATCATTTGGTC
GAGATCCCTCGGAGATCTCTAGCTAGAGGATCGATCCCCGCCCCGGACGAACTAAACCTGACTACGACAT
CTCTGCCCCTTCTTCGCGGGGCAGTGCATGTAATCCCTTCAGTTGGTTGGTACAACTTGCCAACTGGGCC
CTGTTCCACATGTGACACGGGGGGGGACCAAACACAAAGGGGTTCTCTGACTGTAGTTGACATCCTTATA
AATGGATGTGCACATTTGCCAACACTGAGTGGCTTTCATCCTGGAGCAGACTTTGCAGTCTGTGGACTGC
AACACAACATTGCCTTTATGTGTAACTCTTGGCTGAAGCTCTTACACCAATGCTGGGGGACATGTACCTC
CCAGGGGCCCAGGAAGACTACGGGAGGCTACACCAACGTCAATCAGAGGGGCCTGTGTAGCTACCGATAA
GCGGACCCTCAAGAGGGCATTAGCAATAGTGTTTATAAGGCCCCCTTGTTAACCCTAAACGGGTAGCATA
TGCTTCCCGGGTAGTAGTATATACTATCCAGACTAACCCTAATTCAATAGCATATGTTACCCAACGGGAA
GCATATGCTATCGAATTAGGGTTAGTAAAAGGGTCCTAAGGAACAGCGATATCTCCCACCCCATGAGCTG
TCACGGTTTTATTTACATGGGGTCAGGATTCCACGAGGGTAGTGAACCATTTTAGTCACAAGGGCAGTGG
CTGAAGATCAAGGAGCGGGCAGTGAACTCTCCTGAATCTTCGCCTGCTTCTTCATTCTCCTTCGTTTAGC
TAATAGAATAACTGCTGAGTTGTGAACAGTAAGGTGTATGTGAGGTGCTCGAAAACAAGGTTTCAGGTGA
CGCCCCCAGAATAAAATTTGGACGGGGGGTTCAGTGGTGGCATTGTGCTATGACACCAATATAACCCTCA
CAAACCCCTTGGGCAATAAATACTAGTGTAGGAATGAAACATTCTGAATATCTTTAACAATAGAAATCCA
TGGGGTGGGGACAAGCCGTAAAGACTGGATGTCCATCTCACACGAATTTATGGCTATGGGCAACACATAA
TCCTAGTGCAATATGATACTGGGGTTATTAAGATGTGTCCCAGGCAGGGACCAAGACAGGTGAACCATGT
TGTTACACTCTATTTGTAACAAGGGGAAAGAGAGTGGACGCCGACAGCAGCGGACTCCACTGGTTGTCTC
TAACACCCCCGAAAATTAAACGGGGCTCCACGCCAATGGGGCCCATAAACAAAGACAAGTGGCCACTCTT
TTTTTTGAAATTGTGGAGTGGGGGCACGCGTCAGCCCCCACACGCCGCCCTGCGGTTTTGGACTGTAAAA
TAAGGGTGTAATAACTTGGCTGATTGTAACCCCGCTAACCACTGCGGTCAAACCACTTGCCCACAAAACC
ACTAATGGCACCCCGGGGAATACCTGCATAAGTAGGTGGGCGGGCCAAGATAGGGGCGCGATTGCTGCGA
TCTGGAGGACAAATTACACACACTTGCGCCTGAGCGCCAAGCACAGGGTTGTTGGTCCTCATATTCACGA
GGTCGCTGAGAGCACGGTGGGCTAATGTTGCCATGGGTAGCATATACTACCCAAATATCTGGATAGCATA
TGCTATCCTAATCTATATCTGGGTAGCATAGGCTATCCTAATCTATATCTGGGTAGCATATGCTATCCTA
ATCTATATCTGGGTAGTATATGCTATCCTAATTTATATCTGGGTAGCATAGGCTATCCTAATCTATATCT
GGGTAGCATATGCTATCCTAATCTATATCTGGGTAGTATATGCTATCCTAATCTGTATCCGGGTAGCATA
TGCTATCCTAATAGAGATTAGGGTAGTATATGCTATCCTAATTTATATCTGGGTAGCATATACTACCCAA
ATATCTGGATAGCATATGCTATCCTAATCTATATCTGGGTAGCATATGCTATCCTAATCTATATCTGGGT
AGCATAGGCTATCCTAATCTATATCTGGGTAGCATATGCTATCCTAATCTATATCTGGGTAGTATATGCT
ATCCTAATTTATATCTGGGTAGCATAGGCTATCCTAATCTATATCTGGGTAGCATATGCTATCCTAATCT
ATATCTGGGTAGTATATGCTATCCTAATCTGTATCCGGGTAGCATATGCTATCCTCATGATAAGCTGTCA
AACATGAGAATTTTCTTGAAGACGAAAGGGCCTCGTGATACGCCTATTTTTATAGGTTAATGTCATGATA
ATAATGGTTTCTTAGACGTCAGGTGGCACTTTTCGGGGAAATGTGCGCGGAACCCCTATTTGTTTATTTT
TCTAAATACATTCAAATATGTATCCGCTCATGAGACAATAACCCTGATAAATGCTTCAATAATATTGAAA
AAGGAAGAGTATGAGTATTCAACATTTCCGTGTCGCCCTTATTCCCTTTTTTGCGGCATTTTGCCTTCCT
GTTTTTGCTCACCCAGAAACGCTGGTGAAAGTAAAAGATGCTGAAGATCAGTTGGGTGCACGAGTGGGTT
ACATCGAACTGGATCTCAACAGCGGTAAGATCCTTGAGAGTTTTCGCCCCGAAGAACGTTTTCCAATGAT
GAGCACTTTTAAAGTTCTGCTATGTGGCGCGGTATTATCCCGTGTTGACGCCGGGCAAGAGCAACTCGGT
CGCCGCATACACTATTCTCAGAATGACTTGGTTGAGTACTCACCAGTCACAGAAAAGCATCTTACGGATG
GCATGACAGTAAGAGAATTATGCAGTGCTGCCATAACCATGAGTGATAACACTGCGGCCAACTTACTTCT
GACAACGATCGGAGGACCGAAGGAGCTAACCGCTTTTTTGCACAACATGGGGGATCATGTAACTCGCCTT
GATCGTTGGGAACCGGAGCTGAATGAAGCCATACCAAACGACGAGCGTGACACCACGATGCCTGCAGCAA
TGGCAACAACGTTGCGCAAACTATTAACTGGCGAACTACTTACTCTAGCTTCCCGGCAACAATTAATAGA
CTGGATGGAGGCGGATAAAGTTGCAGGACCACTTCTGCGCTCGGCCCTTCCGGCTGGCTGGTTTATTGCT
GATAAATCTGGAGCCGGTGAGCGTGGGTCTCGCGGTATCATTGCAGCACTGGGGCCAGATGGTAAGCCCT
CCCGTATCGTAGTTATCTACACGACGGGGAGTCAGGCAACTATGGATGAACGAAATAGACAGATCGCTGA
GATAGGTGCCTCACTGATTAAGCATTGGTAACTGTCAGACCAAGTTTACTCATATATACTTTAGATTGAT
TTAAAACTTCATTTTTAATTTAAAAGGATCTAGGTGAAGATCCTTTTTGATAATCTCATGACCAAAATCC
CTTAACGTGAGTTTTCGTTCCACTGAGCGTCAGACCCCGTAGAAAAGATCAAAGGATCTTCTTGAGATCC
TTTTTTTCTGCGCGTAATCTGCTGCTTGCAAACAAAAAAACCACCGCTACCAGCGGTGGTTTGTTTGCCG
GATCAAGAGCTACCAACTCTTTTTCCGAAGGTAACTGGCTTCAGCAGAGCGCAGATACCAAATACTGTTC
TTCTAGTGTAGCCGTAGTTAGGCCACCACTTCAAGAACTCTGTAGCACCGCCTACATACCTCGCTCTGCT
AATCCTGTTACCAGTGGCTGCTGCCAGTGGCGATAAGTCGTGTCTTACCGGGTTGGACTCAAGACGATAG
TTACCGGATAAGGCGCAGCGGTCGGGCTGAACGGGGGGTTCGTGCACACAGCCCAGCTTGGAGCGAACGA
CCTACACCGAACTGAGATACCTACAGCGTGAGCTATGAGAAAGCGCCACGCTTCCCGAAGGGAGAAAGGC
GGACAGGTATCCGGTAAGCGGCAGGGTCGGAACAGGAGAGCGCACGAGGGAGCTTCCAGGGGGAAACGCC
TGGTATCTTTATAGTCCTGTCGGGTTTCGCCACCTCTGACTTGAGCGTCGATTTTTGTGATGCTCGTCAG
GGGGGCGGAGCCTATGGAAAAACGCCAGCAACGCGGCCTTTTTACGGTTCCTGGCCTTTTGCTGGCCTTT
TGCTCACATGTTCTTTCCTGCGTTATCCCCTGATTCTGTGGATAACCGTATTACCGCCTTTGAGTGAGCT
GATACCGCTCGCCGCAGCCGAACGACCGAGCGCAGCGAGTCAGTGAGCGAGGAAGCGGAAGAGCGCCCAA
TACGCAAACCGCCTCTCCCCGCGCGTTGGCCGATTCATTAATGCAGCTGGCACGACAGGTTTCCCGACTG
GAAAGCGGGCAGTGAGCGCAACGCAATTAATGTGAGTTAGCTCACTCATTAGGCACCCCAGGCTTTACAC
TTTATGCTTCCGGCTCGTATGTTGTGTGGAATTGTGAGCGGATAACAATTTCACACAGGAAACAGCTATG
ACCATGATTACGCCAAGCTCTAGCTAGAGGTCGACCAATTCTCATGTTTGACAGCTTATCATCGCAGATC
CGGGCAACGTTGTTGCCATTGCTGCAGGCGCAGAACTGGTAGGTATGGAAGATCTATACATTGAATCAAT
ATTGGCAATTAGCCATATTAGTCATTGGTTATATAGCATAAATCAATATTGGCTATTGGCCATTGCATAC
GTTGTATCTATATCATAATATGTACATTTATATTGGCTCATGTCCAATATGACCGCCATGTTGACATTGA
TTATTGACTAGTTATTAATAGTAATCAATTACGGGGTCATTAGTTCATAGCCCATATATGGAGTTCCGCG
TTACATAACTTACGGTAAATGGCCCGCCTGGCTGACCGCCCAACGACCCCCGCCCATTGACGTCAATAAT
GACGTATGTTCCCATAGTAACGCCAATAGGGACTTTCCATTGACGTCAATGGGTGGAGTATTTACGGTAA
ACTGCCCACTTGGCAGTACATCAAGTGTATCATATGCCAAGTCCGCCCCCTATTGACGTCAATGACGGTA
AATGGCCCGCCTGGCATTATGCCCAGTACATGACCTTACGGGACTTTCCTACTTGGCAGTACATCTACGT
ATTAGTCATCGCTATTACCATGGTGATGCGGTTTTGGCAGTACACCAATGGGCGTGGATAGCGGTTTGAC
TCACGGGGATTTCCAAGTCTCCACCCCATTGACGTCAATGGGAGTTTGTTTTGGCACCAAAATCAACGGG
ACTTTCCAAAATGTCGTAATAACCCCGCCCCGTTGACGCAAATGGGCGGTAGGCGTGTACGGTGGGAGGT
CTATATAAGCAGAGCTCGTTTAGTGAACCGTCAGATCCTCACTCTCTTCCGCATCGCTGTCTGCGAGGGC
CAGCTGTTGGGCTCGCGGTTGAGGACAAACTCTTCGCGGTCTTTCCAGTACTCTTGGATCGGAAACCCGT
CGGCCTCCGAACGGTACTCCGCCACCGAGGGACCTGAGCGAGTCCGCATCGACCGGATCGGAAAACCT
Features (pLannotate 1.2.2; 21 found; start..end, strand, type, name):
    184..273     +  intron         chimeric intron (fragment): chimera between introns from adenovirus and immunoglobulin heavy chain genes
    292..338     +  CDS            IgH signal sequence (fragment): signal sequence from the mouse immunoglobulin heavy chain variable region
   1438..1998    +  CDS            Cd4 (fragment): CD4_RAT - Experimental evidence at protein level: Swiss-Prot protein existence level 1. Integral membrane glycoprotein that plays an essential role in the immune response and serves multiple functions in responses against both external and internal offenses. In T-cells, functions primarily as a coreceptor for MHC class II molecule:peptide complex. The antigens presented by class II peptides are derived from extracellular proteins while class I peptides are derived from cytosolic proteins. Interacts simultaneously with the T-cell receptor (TCR) and the MHC class II presented by antigen presenti
   2035..2202    +  CDS            COMP (fragment): COMP_HUMAN - Experimental evidence at protein level: Swiss-Prot protein existence level 1. May play a role in the structural integrity of cartilage via its interaction with other extracellular matrix proteins such as the collagens and fibronectin. Can mediate the interaction of chondrocytes with the cartilage extracellular matrix through interaction with cell surface integrin receptors. Could play a role in the pathogenesis of osteoarthritis. Potent suppressor of apoptosis in both primary chondrocytes and transformed cells. Suppresses apoptosis by blocking the activation of caspase-3 and by in
   2210..2997    +  CDS            bla(M) (fragment): β-lactamase lacking the signal sequence; bla(M); allows cytosolic expression of β-lactamase
   3004..3069    +  CDS            3xFLAG: three tandem FLAG® epitope tags, followed by an enterokinase cleavage site
   3129..3184    +  polyA_signal   β-globin poly(A) signal: rabbit β-globin polyadenylation signal (Gil and Proudfoot, 1987)
   3698..5379    -  rep_origin     oriP (fragment): Epstein-Barr virus oriP replication origin (Yates et al., 2000)
   5506..5610    +  promoter       AmpR promoter: bla
   5611..6471    +  CDS            AmpR: β-lactamase; bla; confers resistance to ampicillin, carbenicillin, and related antibiotics
   6642..7230    +  rep_origin     ori: high-copy-number ColE1/pMB1/pBR322/pUC origin of replication
   7413..7505    +  CDS            lacI (fragment): lac repressor; lacI; The lac repressor binds to the lac operator to inhibit transcription in E. coli. This inhibition can be relieved by adding lactose or isopropyl-β-D-thiogalactopyranoside (IPTG).
   7518..7539    +  protein_bind   CAP binding site: CAP binding activates transcription in the presence of cAMP. E. coli catabolite activator protein
   7554..7584    +  promoter       lac promoter: promoter for the E. coli lac operon
   7592..7608    +  protein_bind   lac operator: The lac repressor binds to the lac operator to inhibit transcription in E. coli. This inhibition can be relieved by adding lactose or isopropyl-β-D-thiogalactopyranoside (IPTG). lac repressor encoded by lacI
   7678..7694    +  promoter       tet promoter (fragment): E. coli promoter for tetracycline efflux protein gene
   7704..7729    -  CDS            bla(M) (fragment): β-lactamase lacking the signal sequence; bla(M); allows cytosolic expression of β-lactamase
   7903..8282    +  enhancer       CMV enhancer: human cytomegalovirus immediate early enhancer
   8284..8483    +  promoter       CMV promoter: human cytomegalovirus (CMV) immediate early promoter
   8551..8589    +  misc_feature   Ad SA (fragment): adenovirus major late transcript splice acceptor (Friedrich and Soriano, 1991)
   8622..153     -  CDS            PTP (fragment) (across the origin): TERM_ADE02 - Experimental evidence at protein level: Swiss-Prot protein existence level 1. Protein covalently bound to the viral DNA that acts as a primer for viral genomic replication by DNA strand displacement. Assembles on the viral origin of replication in an initiation complex with viral polymerase, DBP, host NFIA and host POU2F1/OCT1. During initiation, the polymerase covalently couples the first dCTP with Ser- 580 of pTP. The terminal protein stimulates the template activity over 20 fold compared to protein-free templates. Neo-synthesized viral genomes are linked to two preterminal prot
