[The description below was written by a language model from this plasmid's Addgene catalogue record and pLannotate feature annotations shown in this document.]
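Description:
PF3D7_0910300-COMP-blac-flag-his is a mammalian expression plasmid built on the pTT3 backbone, designed for secreted production of a pentameric Plasmodium falciparum protein ectodomain. In E. coli it is maintained through a high-copy ColE1/pUC-type origin and selected with ampicillin (AmpR). The backbone also carries an Epstein-Barr virus oriP fragment, an element that supports episomal maintenance in cells supplying EBNA1. Expression is driven by the CMV enhancer/promoter. It is followed by adenovirus-derived leader and splice sequences with a chimeric intron (one stretch is annotated, probably spuriously, as a reverse-strand terminal protein fragment), and it ends at a rabbit β-globin polyadenylation signal.

The insert is a synthetic sequence encoding the full-length ectodomain of PF3D7_0910300, a conserved Plasmodium protein of unknown function, cloned between retained NotI and AscI sites. All N-linked glycosylation sequons (NXT/S) have been changed to NXA, so the mammalian host does not add N-linked glycans. The insert itself is not annotated in the feature tables, but it corresponds to the gap between the mouse immunoglobulin heavy chain signal peptide, which directs secretion, and the downstream tags. The C-terminal fusion consists of rat Cd4 domains 3+4, the COMP coiled-coil region that drives pentamerisation, a signal-less β-lactamase, a 3xFLAG tag and a 6xHis tag (the His tag is listed in the catalogue but not annotated). Pentamerisation raises binding avidity and the β-lactamase can act as an enzymatic reporter, an arrangement suited to a "prey" reagent for detecting weak extracellular interactions. This fits the associated study, a systematic screen of sporozoite membrane protein interactions. The depositor and sequencing-derived records differ by only two nucleotides and carry identical annotations.
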