Addgene plasmid #110959: PF3D7_0910300-COMP-blac-flag-his
Purpose: Expresses pentamerised full-length protein ectodomain with no N-linked glycans in mammalian cells. Contains a C-terminal rat Cd4 d3+4 tag, COMP pentamerisation domain, flag- and 6xHis tags.
Depositing lab: Gavin Wright. Depositing organization: Wellcome Sanger Institute. Publication: Systematic Identification of Plasmodium Falciparum Sporozoite Membrane Protein Interactions Reveals an Essential Role for the p24 Complex in Host Infection. Knockel J, Dundas K, Yang ASP, Galaway F, Metcalf T, Gemert GV, Sauerwein RW, Rayner JC, Billker O, Wright GJ. Mol Cell Proteomics. 2021;20:100038. doi: 10.1074/mcp.RA120.002432. Epub 2021 Jan 27. PubMed 33515807.
Backbone
  Vector backbone: pTT3
  Backbone manufacturer: pTT3 was obtained from Yves Durocher, National Research Council of Canada-Biotechnology Research Institute
  Backbone size w/o insert (bp): 7661
  Vector type: Mammalian Expression
Growth in bacteria
  Bacterial resistance: Ampicillin, 100 μg/mL
  Growth temperature: 37°C
  Growth strain: DH5alpha
  Copy number: Unknown
Gene/Insert
  Gene/Insert name: conserved Plasmodium protein, unknown function (alt name: PF3D7_0910300)
  Species: Synthetic
  Insert size (bp): 1296
  Mutation: All NXT/S sites mutated to NXA, where X is any amino acid except Proline
  Entrez Gene: PF3D7_0910300 (a.k.a. PF3D7_0910300, PFI0500w)
  Promoter: CMV
  Tag / fusion protein: Exogenous signal peptide of mouse origin (N terminal on insert); rat Cd4d3+4, beta-lactamase, triple FLAG tag, 6xHis tag (C terminal on insert)
  Cloning method: Restriction Enzyme; 5′ cloning site Not1 (not destroyed); 3′ cloning site Asc1 (not destroyed)
Terms and licenses: Academic/Nonprofit Terms; Industry Terms: Not Available to Industry
How to cite: PF3D7_0910300-COMP-blac-flag-his was a gift from Gavin Wright (Addgene plasmid # 110959 ; http://n2t.net/addgene:110959 ; RRID:Addgene_110959)
